Addgene plasmid #73462: RabV CVS-N2c(deltaG)-tdTomato
Purpose: Expresses tdTomato for monosynaptic circuit mapping
Depositing lab: Thomas Jessell. Depositing organization: Columbia University. Publication: Rabies Virus CVS-N2c Strain Enhances Retrograde Synaptic Transfer and Neuronal Viability. Reardon TR, Murray AJ, Turi GF, Wirblich C, Croce KR, Schnell MJ, Jessell TM, Losonczy A. Neuron. 2016 Jan 19. pii: S0896-6273(16)00005-2. doi: 10.1016/j.neuron.2016.01.004. PubMed 26804990.
Backbone
  Vector backbone: Rabies CVS N2c(deltaG)
  Backbone manufacturer: Matthias J. Schnell, Thomas Jefferson University
  Backbone size w/o insert (bp): 14070
  Total vector size (bp): 15501
  Vector type: Neurotropic virus
Growth in bacteria
  Bacterial resistance: Ampicillin, 100 μg/mL
  Growth temperature: 37°C
  Growth strain: NEB Stable
  Growth instructions: Can also be grown in Stbl2 or Stbl3
  Copy number: Low Copy
Gene/Insert
  Gene/Insert name: tdTomato
  Insert size (bp): 1440
Terms and licenses: Academic/Nonprofit Terms; Industry Terms: Not Available to Industry
How to cite: RabV CVS-N2c(deltaG)-tdTomato was a gift from Thomas Jessell (Addgene plasmid # 73462 ; http://n2t.net/addgene:73462 ; RRID:Addgene_73462)
