[The description below was written by a language model from this plasmid's Addgene catalogue record and the feature table of its GenBank file.]
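Description:
RabV CVS-N2c(deltaG)-tdTomato is a 15.5 kb plasmid carrying a full-length cDNA copy of the rabies virus CVS-N2c strain genome from which the glycoprotein (G) gene has been deleted. It is catalogued as a neurotropic virus vector. A mammalian codon-optimized tdTomato coding sequence of about 1.4 kb, preceded by a Kozak consensus, is the insert; the deltaG designation suggests it takes the place of G, though the record does not say so explicitly. The viral genes themselves are not annotated in the feature table, which marks only tdTomato within the long genomic region. The two short "Factor Xa site" annotations there are most likely chance sequence matches rather than designed elements.

The genome cassette is flanked upstream by a CMV enhancer/promoter followed by a T7 promoter, and downstream by a T7 terminator. This arrangement lets the viral RNA be transcribed in transfected cells by host RNA polymerase II or by T7 RNA polymerase, so that infectious virus can be rescued from cDNA. Because the virus lacks G, it cannot spread between cells on its own. Rescue and transsynaptic spread depend on glycoprotein supplied in trans, which restricts retrograde transfer to the direct presynaptic partners of complemented starter neurons. These partners are labelled red by tdTomato, matching the stated purpose of monosynaptic circuit mapping. The associated publication title reports that the CVS-N2c strain enhances retrograde synaptic transfer and neuronal viability.

The bacterial backbone carries ampicillin resistance (bla), a ColE1/pUC-type origin, an f1 origin and lac promoter/operator remnants. Although the origin is annotated as high copy, the catalogue lists the plasmid as low copy and names recombination-deficient strains for propagation.
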