LOCUS       Exported 15501 bp ds-DNA circular SYN 12-MAY-2021
DEFINITION  Expresses tdTomato for monosynaptic circuit mapping .
ACCESSION   .
VERSION     .
KEYWORDS    RabV CVS-N2c(deltaG)-tdTomato
SOURCE      synthetic DNA construct
  ORGANISM  synthetic DNA construct
REFERENCE   1 (bases 1 to 15501)
  AUTHORS   Reardon TR, Murray AJ, Turi GF, Wirblich C, Croce KR, Schnell MJ,
            Jessell TM, Losonczy A
  TITLE     Rabies Virus CVS-N2c Strain Enhances Retrograde Synaptic Transfer
            and Neuronal Viability.
  JOURNAL   Neuron. 2016 Jan 19. pii: S0896-6273(16)00005-2. doi:
            10.1016/j.neuron.2016.01.004.
  PUBMED    26804990
REFERENCE   2 (bases 1 to 15501)
  AUTHORS   .
  TITLE     Direct Submission
  JOURNAL   Exported May 12, 2021 from SnapGene Server 1.1.58
            http://www.snapgene.com
FEATURES             Location/Qualifiers
     source          1..15501
                     /organism="synthetic DNA construct"
                     /mol_type="other DNA"
     regulatory      3319..3328
                     /regulatory_class="other"
                     /note="vertebrate consensus sequence for strong initiation
                     of translation (Kozak, 1987)"
     CDS             3325..4755
                     /codon_start=1
                     /product="tandem dimeric (pseudo-monomeric) derivative of
                     DsRed (Shaner et al., 2004)"
                     /label=tdTomato
                     /note="mammalian codon-optimized"
                     /translation="MVSKGEEVIKEFMRFKVRMEGSMNGHEFEIEGEGEGRPYEGTQTA
                     KLKVTKGGPLPFAWDILSPQFMYGSKAYVKHPADIPDYKKLSFPEGFKWERVMNFEDGG
                     LVTVTQDSSLQDGTLIYKVKMRGTNFPPDGPVMQKKTMGWEASTERLYPRDGVLKGEIH
                     QALKLKDGGHYLVEFKTIYMAKKPVQLPGYYYVDTKLDITSHNEDYTIVEQYERSEGRH
                     HLFLGHGTGSTGSGSSGTASSEDNNMAVIKEFMRFKVRMEGSMNGHEFEIEGEGEGRPY
                     EGTQTAKLKVTKGGPLPFAWDILSPQFMYGSKAYVKHPADIPDYKKLSFPEGFKWERVM
                     NFEDGGLVTVTQDSSLQDGTLIYKVKMRGTNFPPDGPVMQKKTMGWEASTERLYPRDGV
                     LKGEIHQALKLKDGGRYLVEFKTIYMAKKPVQLPGYYYVDTKLDITSHNEDYTIVEQYE
                     RSEGRHHLFLYGMDELYK"
     CDS             6930..6941
                     /codon_start=1
                     /product="Factor Xa recognition and cleavage site"
                     /label=Factor Xa site
                     /translation="IEGR"
     CDS             complement(8733..8744)
                     /codon_start=1
                     /product="Factor Xa recognition and cleavage site"
                     /label=Factor Xa site
                     /translation="IEGR"
     primer_bind     complement(11941..11959)
                     /label=T7 Term
                     /note="T7 terminator, reverse primer"
     terminator      11955..12002
                     /label=T7 terminator
                     /note="transcription terminator for bacteriophage T7 RNA
                     polymerase"
     primer_bind     complement(12030..12046)
                     /label=M13 rev
                     /note="common sequencing primer, one of multiple similar
                     variants"
     primer_bind     complement(12030..12046)
                     /label=M13 Reverse
                     /note="In lacZ gene. Also called M13-rev"
     primer_bind     complement(12043..12065)
                     /label=M13/pUC Reverse
                     /note="In lacZ gene"
     protein_bind    12054..12070
                     /label=lac operator
                     /bound_moiety="lac repressor encoded by lacI"
                     /note="The lac repressor binds to the lac operator to
                     inhibit transcription in E. coli. This inhibition can be
                     relieved by adding lactose or
                     isopropyl-beta-D-thiogalactopyranoside (IPTG)."
     promoter        complement(12078..12108)
                     /label=lac promoter
                     /note="promoter for the E. coli lac operon"
     protein_bind    12123..12144
                     /label=CAP binding site
                     /bound_moiety="E. coli catabolite activator protein"
                     /note="CAP binding activates transcription in the presence
                     of cAMP."
     primer_bind     complement(12261..12278)
                     /label=L4440
                     /note="L4440 vector, forward primer"
     rep_origin      complement(12432..13020)
                     /direction=LEFT
                     /label=ori
                     /note="high-copy-number ColE1/pMB1/pBR322/pUC origin of
                     replication"
     primer_bind     complement(12512..12531)
                     /label=pBR322ori-F
                     /note="pBR322 origin, forward primer"
     CDS             complement(13191..14051)
                     /codon_start=1
                     /gene="bla"
                     /product="beta-lactamase"
                     /label=AmpR
                     /note="confers resistance to ampicillin, carbenicillin, and
                     related antibiotics"
                     /translation="MSIQHFRVALIPFFAAFCLPVFAHPETLVKVKDAEDQLGARVGYI
                     ELDLNSGKILESFRPEERFPMMSTFKVLLCGAVLSRIDAGQEQLGRRIHYSQNDLVEYS
                     PVTEKHLTDGMTVRELCSAAITMSDNTAANLLLTTIGGPKELTAFLHNMGDHVTRLDRW
                     EPELNEAIPNDERDTTMPVAMATTLRKLLTGELLTLASRQQLIDWMEADKVAGPLLRSA
                     LPAGWFIADKSGAGERGSRGIIAALGPDGKPSRIVVIYTTGSQATMDERNRQIAEIGAS
                     LIKHW"
     primer_bind     13814..13833
                     /label=Amp-R
                     /note="Ampicillin resistance gene, reverse primer"
     promoter        complement(14052..14156)
                     /gene="bla"
                     /label=AmpR promoter
     rep_origin      14183..14638
                     /direction=RIGHT
                     /label=f1 ori
                     /note="f1 bacteriophage origin of replication; arrow
                     indicates direction of (+) strand synthesis"
     primer_bind     complement(14270..14289)
                     /label=F1ori-R
                     /note="F1 origin, reverse primer"
     primer_bind     14480..14501
                     /label=F1ori-F
                     /note="F1 origin, forward primer"
     primer_bind     14764..14786
                     /label=M13/pUC Forward
                     /note="In lacZ gene"
     primer_bind     14778..14795
                     /label=M13 Forward
                     /note="In lacZ gene. Also called M13-F20 or M13 (-21)
                     Forward"
     primer_bind     14779..14795
                     /label=M13 fwd
                     /note="common sequencing primer, one of multiple similar
                     variants"
     enhancer        14865..15168
                     /label=CMV enhancer
                     /note="human cytomegalovirus immediate early enhancer"
     promoter        15169..15372
                     /label=CMV promoter
                     /note="human cytomegalovirus (CMV) immediate early
                     promoter"
     primer_bind     15323..15343
                     /label=CMV-F
                     /note="Human CMV immediate early promoter, forward primer"
     primer_bind     15417..15436
                     /label=T7
                     /note="T7 promoter, forward primer"
     promoter        15417..15435
                     /label=T7 promoter
                     /note="promoter for bacteriophage T7 RNA polymerase"
ORIGIN
        1 acgcttaaca acaaaaccag agaagaaaaa gacagcgtca attgcaaagc aaaaatgtaa
       61 cacccctaca atggatgccg acaagattgt gttcaaagtc aataatcagg tggtctcttt
      121 gaagcctgag attatcgtgg atcaatatga gtacaagtac cctgccatca aggatttgaa
      181 aaagccttgt atcaccctag ggaaagcccc cgacttgaac aaagcataca aatcagtttt
      241 atcaggcatg aatgccgcca aacttgatcc ggatgatgta tgctcctact tggcagcagc
      301 aatgcagttc tttgagggga catgtccgga agactggacc agctatggaa tcctgattgc
      361 acgaaaagga gataggatca ccccaaactc tctagtggag ataaagcgta ctgatgtaga
      421 agggaattgg gctctgacag gaggcatgga attgacaagg gaccccactg tctctgaaca
      481 tgcatcttta gtcggtcttc tcctgagtct gtacaggttg agcaaaatat caggacagaa
      541 cactggtaac tataagacaa acattgcaga taggatagag cagattttcg agacagcacc
      601 ttttgttaag atcgtggaac accataccct aatgacaact cacaagatgt gtgctaattg
      661 gagtactata ccgaacttca gatttttggc cggaacctac gacatgtttt tctcacggat
      721 tgagcatcta tattcggcaa tcagagtggg cacagtcgtc accgcttatg aagactgctc
      781 aggactggta tcgtttacag ggttcataaa gcagatcaat ctcaccgcaa gggaagcaat
      841 actatatttc ttccacaaga actttgagga agagataaga agaatgttcg agccagggca
      901 agagacagct gttcctcact cttatttcat ccacttccgt tcactaggct tgagtgggaa
      961 gtctccttat tcatcgaatg ctgtcggtca tgtgttcaat ctcattcact ttgttggatg
     1021 ctacatgggt caagtcagat ctctaaatgc gacggttatt gctgcgtgtg cccctcatga
     1081 gatgtctgtt ctagggggct atttgggaga ggaattcttc ggaaaaggga catttgaaag
     1141 aaggttcttc agagacgaga aagaacttca agaatatgag gcggctgaac taacaaagtc
     1201 cgacgtggca ctggcagatg acggaaccgt caactctgat gacgaggact atttctctgg
     1261 tgaaaccaga agtccagaag ctgtctatac tcgaatcatg atgaatggag gtcgactgaa
     1321 gagatctcat atacggagat atgtctcagt cagttccaat catcaagccc gtccaaactc
     1381 attcgccgaa tttttaaaca agacgtattc gaatgactca taaggagttg attgacaggg
     1441 tgccagaaat ctatagattg tatatatcca tcatgaaaaa aactaacact cctcctttca
     1501 aaccatccca aatatgagca agatctttgt taatccgagt gcaatcagag ccggtctggc
     1561 cgatcttgag atggccgaag agactgttga tctgatcaac agaaacatag aagacaatca
     1621 ggctcatctc cagggagaac ccatagaagt ggacaacctc cctgaggaca tgaagcgact
     1681 tcacctggac gatgaaaaat cgtccaacct tggtgagatg gttagggtgg gagaaggcaa
     1741 gtatcgagag gactttcaga tggatgaggg agaggacccc aacctcctgt tccaatcgta
     1801 cctggataat gttggagtcc aaatagtcag acaaatgagg tcaggagaga gattcctcaa
     1861 gatatggtca cagaccgtag aggaaattgt atcctatgtc acggtcaact ttcctaaccc
     1921 tccaagaagg tcttcggagg ataaatcaac ccagactact ggcagagagc tcaagaagga
     1981 gacaacgtct gctttctctc agagagaaag ccaaccttcg aaagctagga tggtggctca
     2041 agttgcccct ggtcctccag cccttgaatg gtcagccacc aatgaagaag atgatctatc
     2101 agtagaggct gagatcgctc atcagattgc tgaaagcttt tccaagaagt acaagtttcc
     2161 ctcccgatct tcaggaatat tcttgtataa ttttgagcaa ctgaagatga accttgatga
     2221 catagttaaa gaggcaaaaa atgtaccggg cgtgacccgt ctggcccatg atggatccaa
     2281 aatccccctg agatgcgtac tgggatgggt cgctttggct aattccaaaa aattccaatt
     2341 actagtcgag gctgacaagc taagcaaaat catgcaagat gatttgaatc gctatacatc
     2401 ctgctaaccg agttttcgaa ctcagtccct ccagataatg aaaactgaga tgttatggag
     2461 tagacatgaa aaaaacaggc aacaccactg ataaaatgaa cgttctacgc aagatagtga
     2521 aaaaatgtag ggatgaggac actcaaaagc cctctcctgt gtcagcccct ccgtatgacg
     2581 atgacctgtg gcttccacct cctgaatatg tcccgctgaa agaactcaca agcaagaaga
     2641 acatgaggaa cttttgtgtc aacggggagg ttaaagcgtg tagcccaaat ggttactcat
     2701 tcaggatttt gcggcacatt ctgagatcat tcaacgagat atactctggg aatcatagga
     2761 tgattgggtt agtcaaaatt gttgttggac tagctttatc aggagctcca gtacctgagg
     2821 gcatgaactg ggtatacaaa ttgaggagaa cccttatatt ccagtgggct gattccaggg
     2881 gccctcttga aggggaggag ttagattact ctcaagagat cacttgggat gatgatactg
     2941 aattcgtcgg attgcaaata agagtgagcg caagacaatg tcatattcaa ggcaggatct
     3001 ggtgtatcaa cacgaactcg agggcatgtc aactatggtc tgacatgtct cttcagacac
     3061 aaaggtctga agaggacaaa gactcttctc tgcttctaga ataatcagat tatatcctgc
     3121 aagtgtatca cttgtttacc tctggaggag agagcataca ggcttgactc cgatccttgg
     3181 gagcaataga acaaaaaaac acacgttatg gtgccgttaa atcgctgcat tttatcaaag
     3241 tcaagttgat aacctttaca ttttgagcct cttggatgtg aaaaaaacta ttaacatccc
     3301 tcaaaagacc ccgggaaagc caccatggtg agcaagggcg aggaggtcat caaagagttc
     3361 atgcgcttca aggtgcgcat ggagggctcc atgaacggcc acgagttcga gatcgagggc
     3421 gagggcgagg gccgccccta cgagggcacc cagaccgcca agctgaaggt gaccaagggc
     3481 ggccccctgc ccttcgcctg ggacatcctg tccccccagt tcatgtacgg ctccaaggcg
     3541 tacgtgaagc accccgccga catccccgat tacaagaagc tgtccttccc cgagggcttc
     3601 aagtgggagc gcgtgatgaa cttcgaggac ggcggtctgg tgaccgtgac ccaggactcc
     3661 tccctgcagg acggcacgct gatctacaag gtgaagatgc gcggcaccaa cttccccccc
     3721 gacggccccg taatgcagaa gaagaccatg ggctgggagg cctccaccga gcgcctgtac
     3781 ccccgcgacg gcgtgctgaa gggcgagatc caccaggccc tgaagctgaa ggacggcggc
     3841 cactacctgg tggagttcaa gaccatctac atggccaaga agcccgtgca actgcccggc
     3901 tactactacg tggacaccaa gctggacatc acctcccaca acgaggacta caccatcgtg
     3961 gaacagtacg agcgctccga gggccgccac cacctgttcc tggggcatgg caccggcagc
     4021 accggcagcg gcagctccgg caccgcctcc tccgaggaca acaacatggc cgtcatcaaa
     4081 gagttcatgc gcttcaaggt gcgcatggag ggctccatga acggccacga gttcgagatc
     4141 gagggcgagg gcgagggccg cccctacgag ggcacccaga ccgccaagct gaaggtgacc
     4201 aagggcggcc ccctgccctt cgcctgggac atcctgtccc cccagttcat gtacggctcc
     4261 aaggcgtacg tgaagcaccc cgccgacatc cccgattaca agaagctgtc cttccccgag
     4321 ggcttcaagt gggagcgcgt gatgaacttc gaggacggcg gtctggtgac cgtgacccag
     4381 gactcctccc tgcaggacgg cacgctgatc tacaaggtga agatgcgcgg caccaacttc
     4441 ccccccgacg gccccgtaat gcagaagaag accatgggct gggaggcctc caccgagcgc
     4501 ctgtaccccc gcgacggcgt gctgaagggc gagatccacc aggccctgaa gctgaaggac
     4561 ggcggccgct acctggtgga gttcaagacc atctacatgg ccaagaagcc cgtgcaactg
     4621 cccggctact actacgtgga caccaagctg gacatcacct cccacaacga ggactacacc
     4681 atcgtggaac agtacgagcg ctccgagggc cgccaccacc tgttcctgta cggcatggac
     4741 gagctgtaca agtaagctag cggcgcctag ccggtcatcc ttttgacgat tccagtcccg
     4801 aggataacct cctctcggga ttggggggaa tctttggatc cagtagtcct ccttgaactc
     4861 cgtccaacag ggcagattca agagtcataa gactttcatt aatcatttca gttgatcaga
     4921 catggtcgtg tagattctct taatacggga gatcttctag cagtttcagt gaccaacggt
     4981 gctttcattc tccaggaact gataccaaag gttgtggaca ggccaagggg tacttcggat
     5041 gactctgtgc ttgggcacag aaagaggtcg tagtgtgccc cccgatagcg gactcgacat
     5101 gaatcaacta agaaaggcaa tctgcctccc atgatggaca taagcaatag ttcacaacca
     5161 tcttgcatct cagtgaagtg tacataacta ttgagggctg ggtcatctaa gcatttcagt
     5221 cgagaaaaaa actgtagacc aaaagaacaa ctagcaacac ttctcatcca gagacccata
     5281 tcaagatgct agatccggga gaggtttatg atgaccctat tgatccaatt gagtcagagg
     5341 ctgaacccag aggaaccccc actgtcccca acatcttgag gaactccgac tacaatctca
     5401 attctccttt gatagaggat cctgccaaac taatgttaga atggttgaag acagggaaca
     5461 gaccttatcg gatgactttg acagacaatt gctccaggtc ttacaaagtt ttgaaagatt
     5521 atttcaagaa agtagatttg ggttctctca aagtgggcgg aactgctgca cagtcaatgg
     5581 tttctctctg gttgtgtggt gcccactctg aatcaaacag gagccggaga tgtataaccg
     5641 acttggccca tttctattcc aagtcatccc ccatagagaa gctattgaat tgtacgctag
     5701 gaaacagagg cctgagaatc ccaccagagg gggtgttaaa ttgcctcgag agggtcaatt
     5761 atgacaaggc atttgggagg tatctggcca acacgtattc ctcttacttg tttttccatg
     5821 taatcacctt atacatgaat gccttagact gggaagagga aaagaccatc ctggcattat
     5881 ggaaagatat aacctcagtg gataccgaga aggacttggt caaattcaaa gatcaaatat
     5941 ggggactgtt gattgtgaca aaggactttg tttactctca gagttcaaac tgtctttttg
     6001 acagaaacta cacactgatg ctaaaggatc ttttcttgtc tcgattcaac tccttaatga
     6061 ttctgctttc tccccctgag ccccgatact cagatgactt aatatctcag ctgtgccagc
     6121 tatacatcgc tggggatcaa gtcttgtcca tgtgtgggaa ctccggctat gaagtcatca
     6181 aaatattgga gccatatgtc gtgaacagtt tggtccagag ggcagagaag tttaggcctc
     6241 tcatccaccc cttgggagac tttcctatgt tcataaaaga caaggtgaat caacttgaag
     6301 ggacttttgg tcccagtgca aagaggtttt ttagggtttt agatcaattc gacaacatac
     6361 atgacttagt atttgtgtat ggctgttaca gacattgggg gcacccctat atagattatc
     6421 ggaagggtct gtcgaaacta tatgatcaag ttcacattaa gaaagtaata gataagtcct
     6481 accaggagtg tttagcaagt gacttggcca gaaggatcct cagatgggga tttgacaagt
     6541 actccaaatg gtatctagat tcgagattcc ttgcccgaga ccaccccttg actccttatg
     6601 tcaagaccca aacatggcca cccaaacata tagtagactt ggtgggggac acatggcata
     6661 agctcccgat cacgcagatc tttgaaattc ctgaatcaat ggacccgtca gagatactgg
     6721 atgacaaatc acattctttc accagaacaa ggttagcttc ttggctgtca gagaaccgag
     6781 gggggcctgt tcctagcgag aaggtcatta tcacggccct gtctaagcca cctgtcaatc
     6841 cccgagagtt tttgaaatct atagacctcg gaggattgcc agatgaggat ttgataattg
     6901 gcctcaaacc aaaggaacgg gagttgaaga tcgagggccg attctttgct ctaatgtcat
     6961 ggaatctaag attatatttt gtcatcaccg aaaagctctt ggccaactac attttgccac
     7021 tttttgacgc actgactatg acagacaacc tgaacaaggt gttcaaaaag ttgatcgaca
     7081 gggtcaccgg gcaagggctt ttggactatt ctagggtcac atacgcattt cacctggact
     7141 atgagaaatg gaacaatcat caaagattgg agtcaacaga ggatgtattc tctgtcctag
     7201 atcaggtgtt tggattgaag agggtgtttt ctagaacaca cgagtttttt cagaagtcct
     7261 ggatctatta ttcagacaga tcagacctca ttgggttatg ggaggaccaa atatattgct
     7321 tggatatgtc taacggccca acctgctgga atggccaaga tggcgggcta gagggcttgc
     7381 ggcagaaggg ctggagtcta gtcagtttat taatgataga tagagaatct caaaccagga
     7441 acacaagaac caagatacta gctcaaggag acaaccaggt tctgtgtcct acatacatgt
     7501 tgtcaccggg attgtctcaa gaggggcttc tctatgagtt agagagcata tcaaggaatg
     7561 cactctcaat ataccgagct atcgaggaag gagcatctaa gctggggctg atcatcaaga
     7621 aggaagagac catgtgtagt tatgactttc tcatatatgg gaagaccccc ttatttcgag
     7681 gcaacatatt ggtgcctgaa tccaaaagat gggcccgagt ctcttgcatc tctaacgacc
     7741 aaatagtcaa cctcgccaat ataatgtcga cagtatccac caatgcgctg acagtggcac
     7801 aacactctca atctctgatc aaacctatga gggattttct gctcatgtca gtacaggcag
     7861 ttttccacta cctgttgttt agcccaatcc taaaaggcag agtttataag attctgagtg
     7921 ctgaagggga gagctttctc ctagccatgt cgcggataat ctacctagat ccttctttgg
     7981 gaggggtgtc tggaatgtct ctcgggaggt tccatatacg tcagttctca gaccctgtct
     8041 ctgaagggtt gtcattctgg agagagatct ggttaggctc tcatgagtcc tggattcacg
     8101 cgttgtgtca ggaggccggg aaccccgatc ttggagagag aacactcgag agcttcactc
     8161 gccttttaga agatcctact accttaaata tcaaaggagg ggccagccct accattctac
     8221 tcaaggatgc tatcagaaag gctctgtacg acgaggtgga caaggtggaa aattcagagt
     8281 ttcgagaggc aatcctgctg tccaagaccc atagagataa ctttatactc tttttaaaat
     8341 ctgttgagcc tctgttccct cgatttctca gtgagctctt cagttcgtct ttcttgggaa
     8401 taccggagtc aatcattgga ctgatacaaa actcccggac aataagaagg cagtttagaa
     8461 agagtctctc aagaacttta gaagagtcct tctacaactc agagatccac gggattaatc
     8521 ggataaccca gacacctcaa agggtcggaa gggtgtggcc ttgctcttca gagagggcgg
     8581 atctacttag ggagatctct tgggggagga aagtggtagg cacgacagtt cctcaccctt
     8641 ccgagatgtt ggagttgttt cccaaatcct ccatttcctg cacttgtgga gcaacagggg
     8701 gaggcaatcc tagagtctct gtatcagtac tcccgtcctt cgatcagtca tttttctcac
     8761 ggggccccct aaagggatac ttgggctcgt ccacctctat gtcaacccag ctattccatg
     8821 catgggaaaa agtcactaat gttcatgtgg tgaaaagggc tctatcgtta aaagaatcta
     8881 taaactggtt catcaatagg aattccaatt tggctcaaac tctaattgga aacatcatgt
     8941 ctctgacagg ccctgacttc cctctagaag aggcccctgt tttcaaacgg acagggtcag
     9001 ccttgcatag gttcaagtct gccagataca gcgaaggagg gtattcttct gtttgcccta
     9061 accttctctc ccatatctct gttagtacag acactatgtc tgatttgacc caaaacggga
     9121 agaactatga tttcatgttt cagccattga tgctttatgc gcaaacatgg acatcggaac
     9181 tggtacagag ggatacaaga cttagagact ccacgtttca ctggcacctt cggtgcaaca
     9241 gatgtgtgag gcccattgat gatataacac tggaaacttc tcagatcttc gagttcccgg
     9301 atgtgtcaaa aaggatatcc aggatggttt ctggagctgt ccctcaattt cagaagcttc
     9361 ctgatatccg tctaagacca ggtgattttg aatccctaag tggtagagaa aagtctcgcc
     9421 atatagggtc agctcagggg ctcttatact caatcttagt agcaattcac gactcaggat
     9481 acaatgatgg gaccatcttc cctgtcaaca tatacggcaa agtttccccc agagactatt
     9541 tgagagggct tgcaagaggg atcttgatag ggtcctcgat ttgcttcttg acacgaatga
     9601 caaatattaa cattaacaga cctcttgaat tgatctcagg ggtaatttcc tatattctcc
     9661 tgaggctgga taatcatccc tctctgtata taatgctcag agaaccgtct cttagaggag
     9721 aaatattctc tatccctcag aaaatccccg ccgcttaccc aaccactatg agagaaggca
     9781 acagatcgat tttgtgttac ctccaacacg tgctacgcta tgagcgagag gcaatcacgg
     9841 cgtccccgga gaatgactgg ctgtggatct tctcagactt cagaagtgtg aaaatgacgt
     9901 acttgaccct cattacttac cagtctcacc tcctactcca gagggttgag agaaacttgt
     9961 ctaagagtat gagagctact ctgcgacaaa tgggttcctt aatgaggcaa gtgctgggtg
    10021 ggcacggaga agataccttg gagtcagacg atgacattca acgattacta aaagactctt
    10081 tgcgaaagac aaggtgggtg gatcaagagg tgcgccatgc agctagaacc atgaatggag
    10141 attacagccc cgacaagaaa gtatcccgta aggtaggatg ttcagaatgg gtctgctctg
    10201 ctcaacagat tgccgtctcc acctcagcca acccggcccc tgtctcagag cttgacatta
    10261 gggccctctc taagcggttt caaaacccct tgatctcggg cctgagagtg gttcagtggg
    10321 caaccggtgc ccattataag cttaagccta ttctagatga tctaaatgtt ttcccatctc
    10381 tctgtcttgt aattggagac gggtcagggg gaatatcaag ggcagttctc aacatgtttc
    10441 cagattctaa gcttgtgttc aacagcctat tggaggtgaa tgatctgatg gcttccggaa
    10501 cacatccact gcctccttca gcaatcatga gtggaggaga tgacatcatc tccagagtga
    10561 tagactttga ctcaatatgg gagaaaccgt ccgacctgag gaactcggcc acctggagat
    10621 acttccagtc ggttcaaaaa caggtcaaca tgtcgtatga cctcattatt tgtgatgcag
    10681 aagttactga tattgcatct atcaaccgga taactctgtt gatgtctgat ttcgcattgt
    10741 ctatagatgg accactttat ctggtcttca aaacttacgg gactatgcta gtaaacccgg
    10801 actataaagc tattcaacat ctgtcaagag cgttcccttc ggtcacaggg tttgtaaccc
    10861 aagtaacttc atccttttct tctgagctat acctccggtt ctctaaacga ggaaagtttt
    10921 tcagggacgc cgagtacttg acctcttcca cccttcgaga gatgagcctt gtgttgttca
    10981 attgcagcag ccccaaaagt gagatgcaga gagctcgttc cttaaactat caagacctgg
    11041 taaggggatt tcctgaagag atcatatcaa atccttacaa cgaaatgatc ataactctga
    11101 ttgacaatga tgtagagtcc ttcctagtcc acaagatggt ggatgatctt gagctacaga
    11161 ggggaactct gtctaaagtg gctatcatta tatccatcat gatcgttttt tccaatagag
    11221 tcttcaacat ttccaaacct ttgactgacc ccttgttcta tccaccgtct gatcctaaaa
    11281 tcctgaggca cttcaacata tgttgcagta ctatgatgta tctatctacc gctttaggcg
    11341 acgtccctaa cttcgcaaga cttcatgacc tgtataacag acctataact tgttacttca
    11401 gaaaacaagt tattcgaggg aatatttatc tatcttggag ttggtccgat gataccccag
    11461 tgttcaagag agtagcctgt aattctagct tgagtctgtc atctcactgg atcaggttga
    11521 tctacaagat agtgaagact accagactca ttggcagcat aaaagaccta tcaggagagg
    11581 tagaacgaca tcttcatggg tataacagat ggatcaccct cgaggatatc cgatctagat
    11641 catccctact agattacagt tgtttgtaag ccggatatta ccgaaagcct gtgcatgcta
    11701 aaattcttgt atgatgcatc ttgaaaaaaa caagatcttg aatccggacc tctggttgtt
    11761 tgattgtttt ttccatcttt attgtttttt tgttaagcgt gggtcggcat ggcatctcca
    11821 cctcctcgcg gtccgacctg ggcatccgaa ggaggacgca cgtccactcg gatggctaag
    11881 ggaggggcgg ggatccggct gctaacaaag cccgaaagga agctgagttg gctgctgcca
    11941 ccgctgagca ataactagca taaccccttg gggcctctaa acgggtcttg aggggttttt
    12001 tgctgaaagt cgcgcttggc gtaatcatgg tcatagctgt ttcctgtgtg aaattgttat
    12061 ccgctcacaa ttccacacaa catacgagcc ggaagcataa agtgtaaagc ctggggtgcc
    12121 taatgagtga gctaactcac attaattgcg ttgcgctcac tgcccgcttt ccagtcggga
    12181 aacctgtcgt gccagctgca ttaatgaatc ggccaacgcg cggggagagg cggtttgcgt
    12241 attgggcgct cttccgcttc ctcgctcact gactcgctgc gctcggtcgt tcggctgcgg
    12301 cgagcggtat cagctcactc aaaggcggta atacggttat ccacagaatc aggggataac
    12361 gcaggaaaga acatgtgagc aaaaggccag caaaaggcca ggaaccgtaa aaaggccgcg
    12421 ttgctggcgt ttttccatag gctccgcccc cctgacgagc atcacaaaaa tcgacgctca
    12481 agtcagaggt ggcgaaaccc gacaggacta taaagatacc aggcgtttcc ccctggaagc
    12541 tccctcgtgc gctctcctgt tccgaccctg ccgcttaccg gatacctgtc cgcctttctc
    12601 ccttcgggaa gcgtggcgct ttctcatagc tcacgctgta ggtatctcag ttcggtgtag
    12661 gtcgttcgct ccaagctggg ctgtgtgcac gaaccccccg ttcagcccga ccgctgcgcc
    12721 ttatccggta actatcgtct tgagtccaac ccggtaagac acgacttatc gccactggca
    12781 gcagccactg gtaacaggat tagcagagcg aggtatgtag gcggtgctac agagttcttg
    12841 aagtggtggc ctaactacgg ctacactaga aggacagtat ttggtatctg cgctctgctg
    12901 aagccagtta ccttcggaaa aagagttggt agctcttgat ccggcaaaca aaccaccgct
    12961 ggtagcggtg gtttttttgt ttgcaagcag cagattacgc gcagaaaaaa aggatctcaa
    13021 gaagatcctt tgatcttttc tacggggtct gacgctcagt ggaacgaaaa ctcacgttaa
    13081 gggattttgg tcatgagatt atcaaaaagg atcttcacct agatcctttt aaattaaaaa
    13141 tgaagtttta aatcaatcta aagtatatat gagtaaactt ggtctgacag ttaccaatgc
    13201 ttaatcagtg aggcacctat ctcagcgatc tgtctatttc gttcatccat agttgcctga
    13261 ctccccgtcg tgtagataac tacgatacgg gagggcttac catctggccc cagtgctgca
    13321 atgataccgc gagacccacg ctcaccggct ccagatttat cagcaataaa ccagccagcc
    13381 ggaagggccg agcgcagaag tggtcctgca actttatccg cctccatcca gtctattaat
    13441 tgttgccggg aagctagagt aagtagttcg ccagttaata gtttgcgcaa cgttgttgcc
    13501 attgctacag gcatcgtggt gtcacgctcg tcgtttggta tggcttcatt cagctccggt
    13561 tcccaacgat caaggcgagt tacatgatcc cccatgttgt gcaaaaaagc ggttagctcc
    13621 ttcggtcctc cgatcgttgt cagaagtaag ttggccgcag tgttatcact catggttatg
    13681 gcagcactgc ataattctct tactgtcatg ccatccgtaa gatgcttttc tgtgactggt
    13741 gagtactcaa ccaagtcatt ctgagaatag tgtatgcggc gaccgagttg ctcttgcccg
    13801 gcgtcaatac gggataatac cgcgccacat agcagaactt taaaagtgct catcattgga
    13861 aaacgttctt cggggcgaaa actctcaagg atcttaccgc tgttgagatc cagttcgatg
    13921 taacccactc gtgcacccaa ctgatcttca gcatctttta ctttcaccag cgtttctggg
    13981 tgagcaaaaa caggaaggca aaatgccgca aaaaagggaa taagggcgac acggaaatgt
    14041 tgaatactca tactcttcct ttttcaatat tattgaagca tttatcaggg ttattgtctc
    14101 atgagcggat acatatttga atgtatttag aaaaataaac aaataggggt tccgcgcaca
    14161 tttccccgaa aagtgccacc tgnnnnnnnn nnnnnnnnnn nnnnnnnnnn nnnnnnnnnn
    14221 nnnnnnnnnn nnnnnnnnnn nnnnnnnnnn nnnnnnnnnn nnnnnnnnnn nnnnnnnnnn
    14281 nnnnnnnnnn nnnnnnnnnn nnnnnncnnn nnnnnnnnnn nnnnnnnnnn nnnnnnnnnn
    14341 nnnnnnnnnn nnnnnnnnnn nnnnnnnnnn nnnnnnnnnn nnnnnnnnnn nnnnnnnnan
    14401 nnnnnnnnnn nnnnnnnnnn nnnnnnnnnn nnnnnnnnnn nnnnnnnncc tttgacgttg
    14461 gagtccacgt tctttaatag tggactcttg ttccaaactg gaacaacact caaccctatc
    14521 tcggtctatt cttttgattt ataagggatt ttgccgattt cggcctattg gttaaaaaat
    14581 gagctgattt aacaaaaatt taacgcgaat tttaacaaaa tattaacgct tacaatttcc
    14641 attcgccatt caggctgcgc aactgttggg aagggcgatc ggtgcgggcc tcttcgctat
    14701 tacgccagct ggcgaaaggg ggatgtgctg caaggcgatt aagttgggta acgccagggt
    14761 tttcccagtc acgacgttgt aaaacgacgg ccagtgagcg cgcctagtta ttaatagtaa
    14821 tcaattacgg ggtcattagt tcatagccca tatatggagt tccgcgttac ataacttacg
    14881 gtaaatggcc cgcctggctg accgcccaac gacccccgcc cattgacgtc aataatgacg
    14941 tatgttccca tagtaacgcc aatagggact ttccattgac gtcaatgggt ggagtattta
    15001 cggtaaactg cccacttggc agtacatcaa gtgtatcata tgccaagtac gccccctatt
    15061 gacgtcaatg acggtaaatg gcccgcctgg cattatgccc agtacatgac cttatgggac
    15121 tttcctactt ggcagtacat ctacgtatta gtcatcgcta ttaccatggt gatgcggttt
    15181 tggcagtaca tcaatgggcg tggatagcgg tttgactcac ggggatttcc aagtctccac
    15241 cccattgacg tcaatgggag tttgttttgg caccaaaatc aacgggactt tccaaaatgt
    15301 cgtaacaact ccgccccatt gacgcaaatg ggcggtaggc gtgtacggtg ggaggtctat
    15361 ataagcagag ctctctggct aactagagaa cccactgctt actggcttat cgaaattaat
    15421 acgactcact atagggagac ccaagctggc tagattaagc gtctgatgag tccgtgagga
    15481 cgaaacccgg cgtaccgggt c
//
