>Addgene plasmid #73462 | RabV CVS-N2c(deltaG)-tdTomato | addgene partial sequence | sequence record 139565 | B19L-R 5'-CGATTGGGTCAATAGGGTCA-3'
GGTCTCTGGATGAGAAGTGTTGCTAGTTGTTCTTTTGGTCTACAGTTTTTTTCTCGACTGAAATGCTTAG
ATGACCCAGCCCTCAATAGTTATGTACACTTCACTGAGATGCAAGATGGTTGTGAACTATTGCTTATGTC
CATCATGGGAGGCAGATTGCCTTTCTTAGTTGATTCATGTCGAGTCCGCTATCGGGGGGCACACTACGAC
CTCTTTCTGTGCCCAAGCACAGAGTCATCCGAAGTACCCCTTGGCCTGTCCACAACCTTTGGTATCAGTT
CCTGGAGAATGAAAGCACCGTTGGTCACTGAAACTGCTAGAAGATCTCCCGTATTAAGAGAATCTACACG
ACCATGTCTGATCAACTGAAATGATTAATGAAAGTCTTATGACTCTTGAATCTGCCCTGTTGGACGGAGT
TCAAGGAGGACTACTGGATCCAAAGATTCCCCCCAATCCCGAGAGGAGGTTATCCTCGGGACTGGAATCG
TCAAAAGGATGACCGGCTAGGCGCCGCTAGCCTATTACTTGTACAGCTCGTCCATGCCGTACAGGAACAG
GTGGTGGCGGCCCTCGGAGCGCTCGTACTGTTCCACGATGGTGTAGTCCTCGTTGTGGGAGGTGATGTCC
AGCTTGGTGTCCACGTA
