>Addgene plasmid #73462 | RabV CVS-N2c(deltaG)-tdTomato | depositor partial sequence | sequence record 139566 | RabV CVS-N2c(deltaG)-tdTomato sequence 15504 bps
ACGCTTAACAACAAAACCAGAGAAGAAAAAGACAGCGTCAATTGCAAAGCAAAAATGTAACACCCCTACA
ATGGATGCCGACAAGATTGTGTTCAAAGTCAATAATCAGGTGGTCTCTTTGAAGCCTGAGATTATCGTGG
ATCAATATGAGTACAAGTACCCTGCCATCAAGGATTTGAAAAAGCCTTGTATCACCCTAGGGAAAGCCCC
CGACTTGAACAAAGCATACAAATCAGTTTTATCAGGCATGAATGCCGCCAAACTTGATCCGGATGATGTA
TGCTCCTACTTGGCAGCAGCAATGCAGTTCTTTGAGGGGACATGTCCGGAAGACTGGACCAGCTATGGAA
TCCTGATTGCACGAAAAGGAGATAGGATCACCCCAAACTCTCTAGTGGAGATAAAGCGTACTGATGTAGA
AGGGAATTGGGCTCTGACAGGAGGCATGGAATTGACAAGGGACCCCACTGTCTCTGAACATGCATCTTTA
GTCGGTCTTCTCCTGAGTCTGTACAGGTTGAGCAAAATATCAGGACAGAACACTGGTAACTATAAGACAA
ACATTGCAGATAGGATAGAGCAGATTTTCGAGACAGCACCTTTTGTTAAGATCGTGGAACACCATACCCT
AATGACAACTCACAAGATGTGTGCTAATTGGAGTACTATACCGAACTTCAGATTTTTGGCCGGAACCTAC
GACATGTTTTTCTCACGGATTGAGCATCTATATTCGGCAATCAGAGTGGGCACAGTCGTCACCGCTTATG
AAGACTGCTCAGGACTGGTATCGTTTACAGGGTTCATAAAGCAGATCAATCTCACCGCAAGGGAAGCAAT
ACTATATTTCTTCCACAAGAACTTTGAGGAAGAGATAAGAAGAATGTTCGAGCCAGGGCAAGAGACAGCT
GTTCCTCACTCTTATTTCATCCACTTCCGTTCACTAGGCTTGAGTGGGAAGTCTCCTTATTCATCGAATG
CTGTCGGTCATGTGTTCAATCTCATTCACTTTGTTGGATGCTACATGGGTCAAGTCAGATCTCTAAATGC
GACGGTTATTGCTGCGTGTGCCCCTCATGAGATGTCTGTTCTAGGGGGCTATTTGGGAGAGGAATTCTTC
GGAAAAGGGACATTTGAAAGAAGGTTCTTCAGAGACGAGAAAGAACTTCAAGAATATGAGGCGGCTGAAC
TAACAAAGTCCGACGTGGCACTGGCAGATGACGGAACCGTCAACTCTGATGACGAGGACTATTTCTCTGG
TGAAACCAGAAGTCCAGAAGCTGTCTATACTCGAATCATGATGAATGGAGGTCGACTGAAGAGATCTCAT
ATACGGAGATATGTCTCAGTCAGTTCCAATCATCAAGCCCGTCCAAACTCATTCGCCGAATTTTTAAACA
AGACGTATTCGAATGACTCATAAGGAGTTGATTGACAGGGTGCCAGAAATCTATAGATTGTATATATCCA
TCATGAAAAAAACTAACACTCCTCCTTTCAAACCATCCCAAATATGAGCAAGATCTTTGTTAATCCGAGT
GCAATCAGAGCCGGTCTGGCCGATCTTGAGATGGCCGAAGAGACTGTTGATCTGATCAACAGAAACATAG
AAGACAATCAGGCTCATCTCCAGGGAGAACCCATAGAAGTGGACAACCTCCCTGAGGACATGAAGCGACT
TCACCTGGACGATGAAAAATCGTCCAACCTTGGTGAGATGGTTAGGGTGGGAGAAGGCAAGTATCGAGAG
GACTTTCAGATGGATGAGGGAGAGGACCCCAACCTCCTGTTCCAATCGTACCTGGATAATGTTGGAGTCC
AAATAGTCAGACAAATGAGGTCAGGAGAGAGATTCCTCAAGATATGGTCACAGACCGTAGAGGAAATTGT
ATCCTATGTCACGGTCAACTTTCCTAACCCTCCAAGAAGGTCTTCGGAGGATAAATCAACCCAGACTACT
GGCAGAGAGCTCAAGAAGGAGACAACGTCTGCTTTCTCTCAGAGAGAAAGCCAACCTTCGAAAGCTAGGA
TGGTGGCTCAAGTTGCCCCTGGTCCTCCAGCCCTTGAATGGTCAGCCACCAATGAAGAAGATGATCTATC
AGTAGAGGCTGAGATCGCTCATCAGATTGCTGAAAGCTTTTCCAAGAAGTACAAGTTTCCCTCCCGATCT
TCAGGAATATTCTTGTATAATTTTGAGCAACTGAAGATGAACCTTGATGACATAGTTAAAGAGGCAAAAA
ATGTACCGGGCGTGACCCGTCTGGCCCATGATGGATCCAAAATCCCCCTGAGATGCGTACTGGGATGGGT
CGCTTTGGCTAATTCCAAAAAATTCCAATTACTAGTCGAGGCTGACAAGCTAAGCAAAATCATGCAAGAT
GATTTGAATCGCTATACATCCTGCTAACCGAGTTTTCGAACTCAGTCCCTCCAGATAATGAAAACTGAGA
TGTTATGGAGTAGACATGAAAAAAACAGGCAACACCACTGATAAAATGAACGTTCTACGCAAGATAGTGA
AAAAATGTAGGGATGAGGACACTCAAAAGCCCTCTCCTGTGTCAGCCCCTCCGTATGACGATGACCTGTG
GCTTCCACCTCCTGAATATGTCCCGCTGAAAGAACTCACAAGCAAGAAGAACATGAGGAACTTTTGTGTC
AACGGGGAGGTTAAAGCGTGTAGCCCAAATGGTTACTCATTCAGGATTTTGCGGCACATTCTGAGATCAT
TCAACGAGATATACTCTGGGAATCATAGGATGATTGGGTTAGTCAAAATTGTTGTTGGACTAGCTTTATC
AGGAGCTCCAGTACCTGAGGGCATGAACTGGGTATACAAATTGAGGAGAACCCTTATATTCCAGTGGGCT
GATTCCAGGGGCCCTCTTGAAGGGGAGGAGTTAGATTACTCTCAAGAGATCACTTGGGATGATGATACTG
AATTCGTCGGATTGCAAATAAGAGTGAGCGCAAGACAATGTCATATTCAAGGCAGGATCTGGTGTATCAA
CACGAACTCGAGGGCATGTCAACTATGGTCTGACATGTCTCTTCAGACACAAAGGTCTGAAGAGGACAAA
GACTCTTCTCTGCTTCTAGAATAATCAGATTATATCCTGCAAGTGTATCACTTGTTTACCTCTGGAGGAG
AGAGCATACAGGCTTGACTCCGATCCTTGGGAGCAATAGAACAAAAAAACACACGTTATGGTGCCGTTAA
ATCGCTGCATTTTATCAAAGTCAAGTTGATAACCTTTACATTTTGAGCCTCTTGGATGTGAAAAAAACTA
TTAACATCCCTCAAAAGACCCCGGGAAAGCCACCATGGTGAGCAAGGGCGAGGAGGTCATCAAAGAGTTC
ATGCGCTTCAAGGTGCGCATGGAGGGCTCCATGAACGGCCACGAGTTCGAGATCGAGGGCGAGGGCGAGG
GCCGCCCCTACGAGGGCACCCAGACCGCCAAGCTGAAGGTGACCAAGGGCGGCCCCCTGCCCTTCGCCTG
GGACATCCTGTCCCCCCAGTTCATGTACGGCTCCAAGGCGTACGTGAAGCACCCCGCCGACATCCCCGAT
TACAAGAAGCTGTCCTTCCCCGAGGGCTTCAAGTGGGAGCGCGTGATGAACTTCGAGGACGGCGGTCTGG
TGACCGTGACCCAGGACTCCTCCCTGCAGGACGGCACGCTGATCTACAAGGTGAAGATGCGCGGCACCAA
CTTCCCCCCCGACGGCCCCGTAATGCAGAAGAAGACCATGGGCTGGGAGGCCTCCACCGAGCGCCTGTAC
CCCCGCGACGGCGTGCTGAAGGGCGAGATCCACCAGGCCCTGAAGCTGAAGGACGGCGGCCACTACCTGG
TGGAGTTCAAGACCATCTACATGGCCAAGAAGCCCGTGCAACTGCCCGGCTACTACTACGTGGACACCAA
GCTGGACATCACCTCCCACAACGAGGACTACACCATCGTGGAACAGTACGAGCGCTCCGAGGGCCGCCAC
CACCTGTTCCTGGGGCATGGCACCGGCAGCACCGGCAGCGGCAGCTCCGGCACCGCCTCCTCCGAGGACA
ACAACATGGCCGTCATCAAAGAGTTCATGCGCTTCAAGGTGCGCATGGAGGGCTCCATGAACGGCCACGA
GTTCGAGATCGAGGGCGAGGGCGAGGGCCGCCCCTACGAGGGCACCCAGACCGCCAAGCTGAAGGTGACC
AAGGGCGGCCCCCTGCCCTTCGCCTGGGACATCCTGTCCCCCCAGTTCATGTACGGCTCCAAGGCGTACG
TGAAGCACCCCGCCGACATCCCCGATTACAAGAAGCTGTCCTTCCCCGAGGGCTTCAAGTGGGAGCGCGT
GATGAACTTCGAGGACGGCGGTCTGGTGACCGTGACCCAGGACTCCTCCCTGCAGGACGGCACGCTGATC
TACAAGGTGAAGATGCGCGGCACCAACTTCCCCCCCGACGGCCCCGTAATGCAGAAGAAGACCATGGGCT
GGGAGGCCTCCACCGAGCGCCTGTACCCCCGCGACGGCGTGCTGAAGGGCGAGATCCACCAGGCCCTGAA
GCTGAAGGACGGCGGCCGCTACCTGGTGGAGTTCAAGACCATCTACATGGCCAAGAAGCCCGTGCAACTG
CCCGGCTACTACTACGTGGACACCAAGCTGGACATCACCTCCCACAACGAGGACTACACCATCGTGGAAC
AGTACGAGCGCTCCGAGGGCCGCCACCACCTGTTCCTGTACGGCATGGACGAGCTGTACAAGTAATAGGC
TAGCGGCGCCTAGCCGGTCATCCTTTTGACGATTCCAGTCCCGAGGATAACCTCCTCTCGGGATTGGGGG
GAATCTTTGGATCCAGTAGTCCTCCTTGAACTCCGTCCAACAGGGCAGATTCAAGAGTCATAAGACTTTC
ATTAATCATTTCAGTTGATCAGACATGGTCGTGTAGATTCTCTTAATACGGGAGATCTTCTAGCAGTTTC
AGTGACCAACGGTGCTTTCATTCTCCAGGAACTGATACCAAAGGTTGTGGACAGGCCAAGGGGTACTTCG
GATGACTCTGTGCTTGGGCACAGAAAGAGGTCGTAGTGTGCCCCCCGATAGCGGACTCGACATGAATCAA
CTAAGAAAGGCAATCTGCCTCCCATGATGGACATAAGCAATAGTTCACAACCATCTTGCATCTCAGTGAA
GTGTACATAACTATTGAGGGCTGGGTCATCTAAGCATTTCAGTCGAGAAAAAAACTGTAGACCAAAAGAA
CAACTAGCAACACTTCTCATCCAGAGACCCATATCAAGATGCTAGATCCGGGAGAGGTTTATGATGACCC
TATTGATCCAATTGAGTCAGAGGCTGAACCCAGAGGAACCCCCACTGTCCCCAACATCTTGAGGAACTCC
GACTACAATCTCAATTCTCCTTTGATAGAGGATCCTGCCAAACTAATGTTAGAATGGTTGAAGACAGGGA
ACAGACCTTATCGGATGACTTTGACAGACAATTGCTCCAGGTCTTACAAAGTTTTGAAAGATTATTTCAA
GAAAGTAGATTTGGGTTCTCTCAAAGTGGGCGGAACTGCTGCACAGTCAATGGTTTCTCTCTGGTTGTGT
GGTGCCCACTCTGAATCAAACAGGAGCCGGAGATGTATAACCGACTTGGCCCATTTCTATTCCAAGTCAT
CCCCCATAGAGAAGCTATTGAATTGTACGCTAGGAAACAGAGGCCTGAGAATCCCACCAGAGGGGGTGTT
AAATTGCCTCGAGAGGGTCAATTATGACAAGGCATTTGGGAGGTATCTGGCCAACACGTATTCCTCTTAC
TTGTTTTTCCATGTAATCACCTTATACATGAATGCCTTAGACTGGGAAGAGGAAAAGACCATCCTGGCAT
TATGGAAAGATATAACCTCAGTGGATACCGAGAAGGACTTGGTCAAATTCAAAGATCAAATATGGGGACT
GTTGATTGTGACAAAGGACTTTGTTTACTCTCAGAGTTCAAACTGTCTTTTTGACAGAAACTACACACTG
ATGCTAAAGGATCTTTTCTTGTCTCGATTCAACTCCTTAATGATTCTGCTTTCTCCCCCTGAGCCCCGAT
ACTCAGATGACTTAATATCTCAGCTGTGCCAGCTATACATCGCTGGGGATCAAGTCTTGTCCATGTGTGG
GAACTCCGGCTATGAAGTCATCAAAATATTGGAGCCATATGTCGTGAACAGTTTGGTCCAGAGGGCAGAG
AAGTTTAGGCCTCTCATCCACCCCTTGGGAGACTTTCCTATGTTCATAAAAGACAAGGTGAATCAACTTG
AAGGGACTTTTGGTCCCAGTGCAAAGAGGTTTTTTAGGGTTTTAGATCAATTCGACAACATACATGACTT
AGTATTTGTGTATGGCTGTTACAGACATTGGGGGCACCCCTATATAGATTATCGGAAGGGTCTGTCGAAA
CTATATGATCAAGTTCACATTAAGAAAGTAATAGATAAGTCCTACCAGGAGTGTTTAGCAAGTGACTTGG
CCAGAAGGATCCTCAGATGGGGATTTGACAAGTACTCCAAATGGTATCTAGATTCGAGATTCCTTGCCCG
AGACCACCCCTTGACTCCTTATGTCAAGACCCAAACATGGCCACCCAAACATATAGTAGACTTGGTGGGG
GACACATGGCATAAGCTCCCGATCACGCAGATCTTTGAAATTCCTGAATCAATGGACCCGTCAGAGATAC
TGGATGACAAATCACATTCTTTCACCAGAACAAGGTTAGCTTCTTGGCTGTCAGAGAACCGAGGGGGGCC
TGTTCCTAGCGAGAAGGTCATTATCACGGCCCTGTCTAAGCCACCTGTCAATCCCCGAGAGTTTTTGAAA
TCTATAGACCTCGGAGGATTGCCAGATGAGGATTTGATAATTGGCCTCAAACCAAAGGAACGGGAGTTGA
AGATCGAGGGCCGATTCTTTGCTCTAATGTCATGGAATCTAAGATTATATTTTGTCATCACCGAAAAGCT
CTTGGCCAACTACATTTTGCCACTTTTTGACGCACTGACTATGACAGACAACCTGAACAAGGTGTTCAAA
AAGTTGATCGACAGGGTCACCGGGCAAGGGCTTTTGGACTATTCTAGGGTCACATACGCATTTCACCTGG
ACTATGAGAAATGGAACAATCATCAAAGATTGGAGTCAACAGAGGATGTATTCTCTGTCCTAGATCAGGT
GTTTGGATTGAAGAGGGTGTTTTCTAGAACACACGAGTTTTTTCAGAAGTCCTGGATCTATTATTCAGAC
AGATCAGACCTCATTGGGTTATGGGAGGACCAAATATATTGCTTGGATATGTCTAACGGCCCAACCTGCT
GGAATGGCCAAGATGGCGGGCTAGAGGGCTTGCGGCAGAAGGGCTGGAGTCTAGTCAGTTTATTAATGAT
AGATAGAGAATCTCAAACCAGGAACACAAGAACCAAGATACTAGCTCAAGGAGACAACCAGGTTCTGTGT
CCTACATACATGTTGTCACCGGGATTGTCTCAAGAGGGGCTTCTCTATGAGTTAGAGAGCATATCAAGGA
ATGCACTCTCAATATACCGAGCTATCGAGGAAGGAGCATCTAAGCTGGGGCTGATCATCAAGAAGGAAGA
GACCATGTGTAGTTATGACTTTCTCATATATGGGAAGACCCCCTTATTTCGAGGCAACATATTGGTGCCT
GAATCCAAAAGATGGGCCCGAGTCTCTTGCATCTCTAACGACCAAATAGTCAACCTCGCCAATATAATGT
CGACAGTATCCACCAATGCGCTGACAGTGGCACAACACTCTCAATCTCTGATCAAACCTATGAGGGATTT
TCTGCTCATGTCAGTACAGGCAGTTTTCCACTACCTGTTGTTTAGCCCAATCCTAAAAGGCAGAGTTTAT
AAGATTCTGAGTGCTGAAGGGGAGAGCTTTCTCCTAGCCATGTCGCGGATAATCTACCTAGATCCTTCTT
TGGGAGGGGTGTCTGGAATGTCTCTCGGGAGGTTCCATATACGTCAGTTCTCAGACCCTGTCTCTGAAGG
GTTGTCATTCTGGAGAGAGATCTGGTTAGGCTCTCATGAGTCCTGGATTCACGCGTTGTGTCAGGAGGCC
GGGAACCCCGATCTTGGAGAGAGAACACTCGAGAGCTTCACTCGCCTTTTAGAAGATCCTACTACCTTAA
ATATCAAAGGAGGGGCCAGCCCTACCATTCTACTCAAGGATGCTATCAGAAAGGCTCTGTACGACGAGGT
GGACAAGGTGGAAAATTCAGAGTTTCGAGAGGCAATCCTGCTGTCCAAGACCCATAGAGATAACTTTATA
CTCTTTTTAAAATCTGTTGAGCCTCTGTTCCCTCGATTTCTCAGTGAGCTCTTCAGTTCGTCTTTCTTGG
GAATACCGGAGTCAATCATTGGACTGATACAAAACTCCCGGACAATAAGAAGGCAGTTTAGAAAGAGTCT
CTCAAGAACTTTAGAAGAGTCCTTCTACAACTCAGAGATCCACGGGATTAATCGGATAACCCAGACACCT
CAAAGGGTCGGAAGGGTGTGGCCTTGCTCTTCAGAGAGGGCGGATCTACTTAGGGAGATCTCTTGGGGGA
GGAAAGTGGTAGGCACGACAGTTCCTCACCCTTCCGAGATGTTGGAGTTGTTTCCCAAATCCTCCATTTC
CTGCACTTGTGGAGCAACAGGGGGAGGCAATCCTAGAGTCTCTGTATCAGTACTCCCGTCCTTCGATCAG
TCATTTTTCTCACGGGGCCCCCTAAAGGGATACTTGGGCTCGTCCACCTCTATGTCAACCCAGCTATTCC
ATGCATGGGAAAAAGTCACTAATGTTCATGTGGTGAAAAGGGCTCTATCGTTAAAAGAATCTATAAACTG
GTTCATCAATAGGAATTCCAATTTGGCTCAAACTCTAATTGGAAACATCATGTCTCTGACAGGCCCTGAC
TTCCCTCTAGAAGAGGCCCCTGTTTTCAAACGGACAGGGTCAGCCTTGCATAGGTTCAAGTCTGCCAGAT
ACAGCGAAGGAGGGTATTCTTCTGTTTGCCCTAACCTTCTCTCCCATATCTCTGTTAGTACAGACACTAT
GTCTGATTTGACCCAAAACGGGAAGAACTATGATTTCATGTTTCAGCCATTGATGCTTTATGCGCAAACA
TGGACATCGGAACTGGTACAGAGGGATACAAGACTTAGAGACTCCACGTTTCACTGGCACCTTCGGTGCA
ACAGATGTGTGAGGCCCATTGATGATATAACACTGGAAACTTCTCAGATCTTCGAGTTCCCGGATGTGTC
AAAAAGGATATCCAGGATGGTTTCTGGAGCTGTCCCTCAATTTCAGAAGCTTCCTGATATCCGTCTAAGA
CCAGGTGATTTTGAATCCCTAAGTGGTAGAGAAAAGTCTCGCCATATAGGGTCAGCTCAGGGGCTCTTAT
ACTCAATCTTAGTAGCAATTCACGACTCAGGATACAATGATGGGACCATCTTCCCTGTCAACATATACGG
CAAAGTTTCCCCCAGAGACTATTTGAGAGGGCTTGCAAGAGGGATCTTGATAGGGTCCTCGATTTGCTTC
TTGACACGAATGACAAATATTAACATTAACAGACCTCTTGAATTGATCTCAGGGGTAATTTCCTATATTC
TCCTGAGGCTGGATAATCATCCCTCTCTGTATATAATGCTCAGAGAACCGTCTCTTAGAGGAGAAATATT
CTCTATCCCTCAGAAAATCCCCGCCGCTTACCCAACCACTATGAGAGAAGGCAACAGATCGATTTTGTGT
TACCTCCAACACGTGCTACGCTATGAGCGAGAGGCAATCACGGCGTCCCCGGAGAATGACTGGCTGTGGA
TCTTCTCAGACTTCAGAAGTGTGAAAATGACGTACTTGACCCTCATTACTTACCAGTCTCACCTCCTACT
CCAGAGGGTTGAGAGAAACTTGTCTAAGAGTATGAGAGCTACTCTGCGACAAATGGGTTCCTTAATGAGG
CAAGTGCTGGGTGGGCACGGAGAAGATACCTTGGAGTCAGACGATGACATTCAACGATTACTAAAAGACT
CTTTGCGAAAGACAAGGTGGGTGGATCAAGAGGTGCGCCATGCAGCTAGAACCATGAATGGAGATTACAG
CCCCGACAAGAAAGTATCCCGTAAGGTAGGATGTTCAGAATGGGTCTGCTCTGCTCAACAGATTGCCGTC
TCCACCTCAGCCAACCCGGCCCCTGTCTCAGAGCTTGACATTAGGGCCCTCTCTAAGCGGTTTCAAAACC
CCTTGATCTCGGGCCTGAGAGTGGTTCAGTGGGCAACCGGTGCCCATTATAAGCTTAAGCCTATTCTAGA
TGATCTAAATGTTTTCCCATCTCTCTGTCTTGTAATTGGAGACGGGTCAGGGGGAATATCAAGGGCAGTT
CTCAACATGTTTCCAGATTCTAAGCTTGTGTTCAACAGCCTATTGGAGGTGAATGATCTGATGGCTTCCG
GAACACATCCACTGCCTCCTTCAGCAATCATGAGTGGAGGAGATGACATCATCTCCAGAGTGATAGACTT
TGACTCAATATGGGAGAAACCGTCCGACCTGAGGAACTCGGCCACCTGGAGATACTTCCAGTCGGTTCAA
AAACAGGTCAACATGTCGTATGACCTCATTATTTGTGATGCAGAAGTTACTGATATTGCATCTATCAACC
GGATAACTCTGTTGATGTCTGATTTCGCATTGTCTATAGATGGACCACTTTATCTGGTCTTCAAAACTTA
CGGGACTATGCTAGTAAACCCGGACTATAAAGCTATTCAACATCTGTCAAGAGCGTTCCCTTCGGTCACA
GGGTTTGTAACCCAAGTAACTTCATCCTTTTCTTCTGAGCTATACCTCCGGTTCTCTAAACGAGGAAAGT
TTTTCAGGGACGCCGAGTACTTGACCTCTTCCACCCTTCGAGAGATGAGCCTTGTGTTGTTCAATTGCAG
CAGCCCCAAAAGTGAGATGCAGAGAGCTCGTTCCTTAAACTATCAAGACCTGGTAAGGGGATTTCCTGAA
GAGATCATATCAAATCCTTACAACGAAATGATCATAACTCTGATTGACAATGATGTAGAGTCCTTCCTAG
TCCACAAGATGGTGGATGATCTTGAGCTACAGAGGGGAACTCTGTCTAAAGTGGCTATCATTATATCCAT
CATGATCGTTTTTTCCAATAGAGTCTTCAACATTTCCAAACCTTTGACTGACCCCTTGTTCTATCCACCG
TCTGATCCTAAAATCCTGAGGCACTTCAACATATGTTGCAGTACTATGATGTATCTATCTACCGCTTTAG
GCGACGTCCCTAACTTCGCAAGACTTCATGACCTGTATAACAGACCTATAACTTGTTACTTCAGAAAACA
AGTTATTCGAGGGAATATTTATCTATCTTGGAGTTGGTCCGATGATACCCCAGTGTTCAAGAGAGTAGCC
TGTAATTCTAGCTTGAGTCTGTCATCTCACTGGATCAGGTTGATCTACAAGATAGTGAAGACTACCAGAC
TCATTGGCAGCATAAAAGACCTATCAGGAGAGGTAGAACGACATCTTCATGGGTATAACAGATGGATCAC
CCTCGAGGATATCCGATCTAGATCATCCCTACTAGATTACAGTTGTTTGTAAGCCGGATATTACCGAAAG
CCTGTGCATGCTAAAATTCTTGTATGATGCATCTTGAAAAAAACAAGATCTTGAATCCGGACCTCTGGTT
GTTTGATTGTTTTTTCCATCTTTATTGTTTTTTTGTTAAGCGTGGGTCGGCATGGCATCTCCACCTCCTC
GCGGTCCGACCTGGGCATCCGAAGGAGGACGCACGTCCACTCGGATGGCTAAGGGAGGGGCGGGGATCCG
GCTGCTAACAAAGCCCGAAAGGAAGCTGAGTTGGCTGCTGCCACCGCTGAGCAATAACTAGCATAACCCC
TTGGGGCCTCTAAACGGGTCTTGAGGGGTTTTTTGCTGAAAGTCGCGCTTGGCGTAATCATGGTCATAGC
TGTTTCCTGTGTGAAATTGTTATCCGCTCACAATTCCACACAACATACGAGCCGGAAGCATAAAGTGTAA
AGCCTGGGGTGCCTAATGAGTGAGCTAACTCACATTAATTGCGTTGCGCTCACTGCCCGCTTTCCAGTCG
GGAAACCTGTCGTGCCAGCTGCATTAATGAATCGGCCAACGCGCGGGGAGAGGCGGTTTGCGTATTGGGC
GCTCTTCCGCTTCCTCGCTCACTGACTCGCTGCGCTCGGTCGTTCGGCTGCGGCGAGCGGTATCAGCTCA
CTCAAAGGCGGTAATACGGTTATCCACAGAATCAGGGGATAACGCAGGAAAGAACATGTGAGCAAAAGGC
CAGCAAAAGGCCAGGAACCGTAAAAAGGCCGCGTTGCTGGCGTTTTTCCATAGGCTCCGCCCCCCTGACG
AGCATCACAAAAATCGACGCTCAAGTCAGAGGTGGCGAAACCCGACAGGACTATAAAGATACCAGGCGTT
TCCCCCTGGAAGCTCCCTCGTGCGCTCTCCTGTTCCGACCCTGCCGCTTACCGGATACCTGTCCGCCTTT
CTCCCTTCGGGAAGCGTGGCGCTTTCTCATAGCTCACGCTGTAGGTATCTCAGTTCGGTGTAGGTCGTTC
GCTCCAAGCTGGGCTGTGTGCACGAACCCCCCGTTCAGCCCGACCGCTGCGCCTTATCCGGTAACTATCG
TCTTGAGTCCAACCCGGTAAGACACGACTTATCGCCACTGGCAGCAGCCACTGGTAACAGGATTAGCAGA
GCGAGGTATGTAGGCGGTGCTACAGAGTTCTTGAAGTGGTGGCCTAACTACGGCTACACTAGAAGGACAG
TATTTGGTATCTGCGCTCTGCTGAAGCCAGTTACCTTCGGAAAAAGAGTTGGTAGCTCTTGATCCGGCAA
ACAAACCACCGCTGGTAGCGGTGGTTTTTTTGTTTGCAAGCAGCAGATTACGCGCAGAAAAAAAGGATCT
CAAGAAGATCCTTTGATCTTTTCTACGGGGTCTGACGCTCAGTGGAACGAAAACTCACGTTAAGGGATTT
TGGTCATGAGATTATCAAAAAGGATCTTCACCTAGATCCTTTTAAATTAAAAATGAAGTTTTAAATCAAT
CTAAAGTATATATGAGTAAACTTGGTCTGACAGTTACCAATGCTTAATCAGTGAGGCACCTATCTCAGCG
ATCTGTCTATTTCGTTCATCCATAGTTGCCTGACTCCCCGTCGTGTAGATAACTACGATACGGGAGGGCT
TACCATCTGGCCCCAGTGCTGCAATGATACCGCGAGACCCACGCTCACCGGCTCCAGATTTATCAGCAAT
AAACCAGCCAGCCGGAAGGGCCGAGCGCAGAAGTGGTCCTGCAACTTTATCCGCCTCCATCCAGTCTATT
AATTGTTGCCGGGAAGCTAGAGTAAGTAGTTCGCCAGTTAATAGTTTGCGCAACGTTGTTGCCATTGCTA
CAGGCATCGTGGTGTCACGCTCGTCGTTTGGTATGGCTTCATTCAGCTCCGGTTCCCAACGATCAAGGCG
AGTTACATGATCCCCCATGTTGTGCAAAAAAGCGGTTAGCTCCTTCGGTCCTCCGATCGTTGTCAGAAGT
AAGTTGGCCGCAGTGTTATCACTCATGGTTATGGCAGCACTGCATAATTCTCTTACTGTCATGCCATCCG
TAAGATGCTTTTCTGTGACTGGTGAGTACTCAACCAAGTCATTCTGAGAATAGTGTATGCGGCGACCGAG
TTGCTCTTGCCCGGCGTCAATACGGGATAATACCGCGCCACATAGCAGAACTTTAAAAGTGCTCATCATT
GGAAAACGTTCTTCGGGGCGAAAACTCTCAAGGATCTTACCGCTGTTGAGATCCAGTTCGATGTAACCCA
CTCGTGCACCCAACTGATCTTCAGCATCTTTTACTTTCACCAGCGTTTCTGGGTGAGCAAAAACAGGAAG
GCAAAATGCCGCAAAAAAGGGAATAAGGGCGACACGGAAATGTTGAATACTCATACTCTTCCTTTTTCAA
TATTATTGAAGCATTTATCAGGGTTATTGTCTCATGAGCGGATACATATTTGAATGTATTTAGAAAAATA
AACAAATAGGGGTTCCGCGCACATTTCCCCGAAAAGTGCCACCTG
[124 nt withheld, positions 14186-14309]
C
[91 nt withheld, positions 14311-14401]
A
[49 nt withheld, positions 14403-14451]
CCTTTGACGTTGGAGTCCACGTTCTTTAATAGTGGACTCTTGTTCCAAACTGGAACAACACTCAACCCTA
TCTCGGTCTATTCTTTTGATTTATAAGGGATTTTGCCGATTTCGGCCTATTGGTTAAAAAATGAGCTGAT
TTAACAAAAATTTAACGCGAATTTTAACAAAATATTAACGCTTACAATTTCCATTCGCCATTCAGGCTGC
GCAACTGTTGGGAAGGGCGATCGGTGCGGGCCTCTTCGCTATTACGCCAGCTGGCGAAAGGGGGATGTGC
TGCAAGGCGATTAAGTTGGGTAACGCCAGGGTTTTCCCAGTCACGACGTTGTAAAACGACGGCCAGTGAG
CGCGCCTAGTTATTAATAGTAATCAATTACGGGGTCATTAGTTCATAGCCCATATATGGAGTTCCGCGTT
ACATAACTTACGGTAAATGGCCCGCCTGGCTGACCGCCCAACGACCCCCGCCCATTGACGTCAATAATGA
CGTATGTTCCCATAGTAACGCCAATAGGGACTTTCCATTGACGTCAATGGGTGGAGTATTTACGGTAAAC
TGCCCACTTGGCAGTACATCAAGTGTATCATATGCCAAGTACGCCCCCTATTGACGTCAATGACGGTAAA
TGGCCCGCCTGGCATTATGCCCAGTACATGACCTTATGGGACTTTCCTACTTGGCAGTACATCTACGTAT
TAGTCATCGCTATTACCATGGTGATGCGGTTTTGGCAGTACATCAATGGGCGTGGATAGCGGTTTGACTC
ACGGGGATTTCCAAGTCTCCACCCCATTGACGTCAATGGGAGTTTGTTTTGGCACCAAAATCAACGGGAC
TTTCCAAAATGTCGTAACAACTCCGCCCCATTGACGCAAATGGGCGGTAGGCGTGTACGGTGGGAGGTCT
ATATAAGCAGAGCTCTCTGGCTAACTAGAGAACCCACTGCTTACTGGCTTATCGAAATTAATACGACTCA
CTATAGGGAGACCCAAGCTGGCTAGATTAAGCGTCTGATGAGTCCGTGAGGACGAAACCCGGCGTACCGG
GTC
